>Addgene plasmid #182582 | pGWT35S-mCherry | addgene full sequence | sequence record 361122 | Addgene NGS Result
GAGATACCTACAGCGTGAGCTATGAGAAAGCGCCACGCTTCCCGAAGGGAGAAAGGCGGACAGGTATCCG
GTAAGCGGCAGGGTCGGAACAGGAGAGCGCACGAGGGAGCTTCCAGGGGGAAACGCCTGGTATCTTTATA
GTCCTGTCGGGTTTCGCCACCTCTGACTTGAGCGTCGATTTTTGTGATGCTCGTCAGGGGGGCGGAGCCT
ATGGAAAAACGCCAGCAACGCGGCCTTTTTACGGTTCCTGGCCTTTTGCTGGCCTTTTGCTCACATGTTC
TTTCCTGCGTTATCCCCTGATTCTGTGGATAACCGTATTACCGCCTTTGAGTGAGCTGATACCGCTCGCC
GCAGCCGAACGACCGAGCGCAGCGAGTCAGTGAGCGAGGAAGCGGAAGAGCGCCCAATACGCAAACCGCC
TCTCCCCGCGCGTTGGCCGATTCATTAATGCAGCTGGCACGACAGGTTTCCCGACTGGAAAGCGGGCAGT
GAGCGCAACGCAATTAATGTGAGTTAGCTCACTCATTAGGCACCCCAGGCTTTACACTTTATGCTTCCGG
CTCGTATGTTGTGTGGAATTGTGAGCGGATAACAATTTCACACAGGAAACAGCTATGACCATGATTACGC
CATGCTATTTAGGTGACACTATAGAATACGCGGCCGCAAGCTTGCATGCCTGCAGGTCGACTCTAGAGCG
GATCCACAATTGCGGCCGCATCTAGTAACATAGATGACACCGCGCGCGATAATTTATCCTAGTTTGCGCG
CTATATTTTGTTTTCTATCGCGTATTAAATGTATAATTGCGGGACTCTAATCATAAAAACCCATCTCATA
AATAACGTCATGCATTACATGTTAATTATTACATGCTTAACGTAATTCAACAGAAATTATATGATAATCA
TCGCAAGACCGGCAACAGGATTCAATCTTAAGAAACTTTATTGCCAAATGTTTGAACGATTCTAGATACT
AGTGCTAGCCCATGGGGAGCCTCCTGAGCCTCCAACCACTTTGTACAAGAAAGCTGGGTCTCACTTGTAC
AGCTCGTCCATGCCGCCGGTGGAGTGGCGGCCCTCGGCGCGTTCGTACTGTTCCACGATGGTGTAGTCCT
CGTTGTGGGAGGTGATGTCCAACTTGATGTTGACGTTGTAGGCGCCGGGCAGCTGCACGGGCTTCTTGGC
CTTGTAGGTGGTCTTGACCTCAGCGTCGTAGTGGCCGCCGTCCTTCAGCTTCAGCCTCTGCTTGATCTCG
CCCTTCAGGGCGCCGTCCTCGGGGTACATCCGCTCGGAGGAGGCCTCCCAGCCCATGGTCTTCTTCTGCA
TTACGGGGCCGTCGGAGGGGAAGTTGGTGCCGCGCAGCTTCACCTTGTAGATGAACTCGCCGTCCTGCAG
GGAGGAGTCCTGGGTCACGGTCACCACGCCGCCGTCCTCGAAGTTCATCACGCGCTCCCACTTGAAGCCC
TCGGGGAAGGACAGCTTCAAGTAGTCGGGGATGTCGGCGGGGTGCTTCACGTAGGCCTTGGAGCCGTACA
TGAACTGAGGGGACAGGATGTCCCAGGCGAAGGGCAGGGGGCCACCCTTGGTCACCTTCAGCTTGGCGGT
CTGGGTGCCCTCGTAGGGGCGGCCCTCGCCCTCGCCCTCGATCTCGAACTCGTGGCCGTTCACGGAGCCC
TCCATGTGCACCTTGAAGCGCATGAACTCCTTGATGATGGCCATGTTATCCTCCTCGCCCTTGCTCACCA
TGGAGCCTGCTTTTTTGTACAAACTTGTGGAGCCTCCTGAGCCTCCAAGCTTGGTACCGAGCTCGAATTC
TGTAATTGTAAATAGTAATTGTAATGTTGTTTGTTGTTTGTTGTTGTTGGTAATTGTTGAAGGATCTCAA
GAAGCCTGTCCTCTCCAAATGAAATGAACTTCCTTATATAGAGGAAGGGTCTTGCGAAGGATAGTGGGAT
TGTGCGTCATCCCTTACGTCAGTGGAGATATCACATCAATCCACTTGCTTTGAAGACGTGGTTGGAACGT
CTTCTTTTTCCACGATGTTCCTCGTGGGTGGGGGTCCATCTTTGGGACCACTGTCGGTAGAGGCATCTTG
AACGATAGCCTTTCCTTTATCGCAATGATGGCATTTGTAGGAGCCACCTTCCTTTTCTACTGTCCTTTCG
ATAAGTGACAGATAGCTGGGCAATGGAATCCGAGGAGGTTTCCCGATATTACCCTTTGTTGAAAAGTCTC
AATAGCCCTCGGTCTTCTGAGCCCGGGAGATCTGGCCTCGAGATCCCGGGTACCGAGCTCGAATTCTGCG
GCCGCGCCCTATAGTGAGTCGTATTACACTAGCTCACTGGCCGTCGTTTTACAACGTCGTGACTGGGAAA
ACCCTGGCGTTACCCAACTTAATCGCCTTGCAGCACATCCCCCTTTCGCCAGCTGGCGTAATAGCGAAGA
GGCCCGCACCGATCGCCCTTCCCAACAGTTGCGCAGCCTGAATGGCGAATGGCGCCTGTAGTAATATTTT
CTCCTTACGCATCTGTGCGGTATTTCACACCGCATATGGTGCACTCTCAGTACAATCTGCTCTGATGCCG
CATAGTTAAGCCAGCCCCGACACCCGCCAACACCCGCTGACGCGCCCTGACGGGCTTGTCTGCTCCCGGC
ATCCGCTTACAGACAAGCTGTGACCGTCTCCGGGAGCTGCATGTGTCAGAGGTTTTCACCGTCATCACCG
AAACGCGCGAGACGAAAGGGCCTCGTGATACGCCTATTTTTATAGGTTAATGTCATGATAATAATGGTTT
CTTAGACGTCAGGTGGCACTTTTCGGGGAAATGTGCGCGGAACCCCTATTTGTTTATTTTTCTAAATACA
TTCAAATATGTATCCGCTCATGAGACAATAACCCTGATAAATGCTTATGTCTGCTTACATAAACAGTAAT
ACAAGGGGTGTTATGAGCCATATTCAACGGGAAACGTCTTGCTCAAGGCCGCGATTAAATTCCAACATGG
ATGCTGATTTATATGGGTATAAATGGGCTCGCGATAATGTCGGGCAATCAGGTGCGACAATCTATCGATT
GTATGGGAAGCCCGATGCGCCAGAGTTGTTTCTGAAACATGGCAAAGGTAGCGTTGCCAATGATGTTACA
GATGAGATGGTCAGACTAAACTGGCTGACGGAATTTATGCCTCTTCCGACCATCAAGCATTTTATCCGTA
CTCCTGATGATGCATGGTTACTCACCTCTGCGATCCCAGGGAAAACAGCATTCCAGGTATTAGAAGAATA
TCCTGATTCAGGTGAAAATATTGTTGATGCGCTGGCAGTGTTCCTGCGCCGGTTGCATTCGATTCCTGTT
TGTAATTGTCCTTTTAACAGCGATCGCGTATTTCGTCTCGCTCAGGCGCAATCACGAATGAATAACGGTT
TGGTTGATGCGAGTGATTTTGATGACGAGCGTAATGGCTGGCCTGTTGAACAAGTCTGGAAAGAAATGCA
TAAGCTATTGCCATTCTCACCGGATTCAGTCGTCACTCATGGTGATTTCTCACTTGATAACCTTATTTTT
GACGAGGGGAAATTAATAGGTTGTATTGATGTTGGACGAGTCGGAATCGCAGACCGATACCAGGATCTTG
CCATCCTATGGAACTGCCTCGGTGAGTTTTCTCCTTCATTACAGAAACGGCTTTTTCAAAAATATGGTAT
TGATAATCCTGATATGAATAAATTGCAGTTTCATTTGATGCTCGATGAGTTTTTCTAATTAAAACATATA
TACTTTAGATTGATTTAAAACTTCATTTTTAATTTAAAAGGATCTAGGTGAAGATCCTTTTTGATAATCT
CATGACCAAAATCCCTTAACGTGAGTTTTCGTTCCACTGAGCGTCAGACCCCGTAGAAAAGATCAAAGGA
TCTTCTTGAGATCCTTTTTTTCTGCGCGTAATCTGCTGCTTGCAAACAAAAAAACCACCGCTACCAGCGG
TGGTTTGTTTGCCGGATCAAGAGCTACCAACTCTTTTTCCGAAGGTAACTGGCTTCAGCAGAGCGCAGAT
ACCAAATACTGTTCTTCTAGTGTAGCCGTAGTTAGGCCACCACTTCAAGAACTCTGTAGCACCGCCTACA
TACCTCGCTCTGCTAATCCTGTTACCAGTGGCTGCTGCCAGTGGCGATAAGTCGTGTCTTACCGGGTTGG
ACTCAAGACGATAGTTACCGGATAAGGCGCAGCGGTCGGGCTGAACGGGGGGTTCGTGCACACAGCCCAG
CTTGGAGCGAACGACCTACACCGAACT
Features (pLannotate 1.2.2; 22 found; start..end, strand, type, name):
    400..492     +  CDS            lacI (fragment): lac repressor; lacI; The lac repressor binds to the lac operator to inhibit transcription in E. coli. This inhibition can be relieved by adding lactose or isopropyl-β-D-thiogalactopyranoside (IPTG).
    505..526     +  protein_bind   CAP binding site: CAP binding activates transcription in the presence of cAMP. E. coli catabolite activator protein
    541..571     +  promoter       lac promoter: promoter for the E. coli lac operon
    579..595     +  protein_bind   lac operator: The lac repressor binds to the lac operator to inhibit transcription in E. coli. This inhibition can be relieved by adding lactose or isopropyl-β-D-thiogalactopyranoside (IPTG). lac repressor encoded by lacI
    637..655     +  promoter       SP6 promoter: promoter for bacteriophage SP6 RNA polymerase
    668..698     -  misc_feature   MCS (fragment): pUC18/19 multiple cloning site
    720..970     -  terminator     NOS terminator: nopaline synthase terminator and poly(A) signal
   1015..1039    +  protein_bind   attB2: mutant version of attB; recombination site for the Gateway® BP reaction BP Clonase™
   1044..1751    -  CDS            mCherry: mCherry is a basic (constitutively fluorescent) red fluorescent protein published in 2004, derived from Discosoma sp.. It is reported to be a very rapidly-maturing monomer with low acid sensitivity.
   1754..1778    -  protein_bind   attB1: mutant version of attB; recombination site for the Gateway® BP reaction BP Clonase™
   1803..1820    -  misc_feature   MCS (fragment): pUC18/19 multiple cloning site
   1822..1877    -  misc_feature   TMV Ω: translational enhancer from the tobacco mosaic virus 5'-leader sequence (Gallie et al., 1988)
   1897..2241    -  promoter       CaMV 35S promoter: strong constitutive promoter from cauliflower mosaic virus
   1899..1945    -  promoter       minimal CaMV 35S promoter: minimal 35S promoter from cauliflower mosaic virus
   2285..2306    -  misc_feature   MCS (fragment): pUC18/19 multiple cloning site
   2318..2336    -  promoter       T7 promoter: promoter for bacteriophage T7 RNA polymerase
   2344..2499    +  CDS            lacZα (fragment): LacZα fragment of β-galactosidase; lacZ fragment
   2515..2604    -  misc_feature   bom (fragment): basis of mobility region from pBR322
   2706..2741    -  CDS            rop (fragment): Rop protein, which maintains plasmids at low copy number; rop
   2836..2916    +  promoter       AmpR promoter (fragment): bla
   2953..3768    +  CDS            KanR: aminoglycoside phosphotransferase; aph(3')-Ia; confers resistance to kanamycin in bacteria or G418 (Geneticin®) in eukaryotes
   3926..217     +  rep_origin     ori (across the origin): high-copy-number ColE1/pMB1/pBR322/pUC origin of replication
