[The description below was written by a language model from this plasmid's Addgene catalogue record and pLannotate feature annotations shown in this document.]
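Description:
pGWT35S-mCherry is a small (about 4.3 kb) plant expression plasmid built on the pGWT35S Gateway-compatible backbone and intended for transient expression of free, cytosolic mCherry in plant cells. It is not a binary vector: the feature table shows no T-DNA borders or plant selectable marker, which fits direct DNA delivery. The associated publication concerns particle bombardment and subcellular localization analysis in the aquatic plant Egeria densa. In E. coli the plasmid replicates from a high-copy ColE1/pUC-type origin and is selected with kanamycin through an aph(3')-Ia (KanR) gene. Remnants of earlier cloning vectors (lac promoter/operator, lacZα, lacI, rop and bom fragments, pUC polylinker pieces, and flanking SP6 and T7 promoters) are also annotated but play no part in plant expression.

The expression cassette lies on the reverse strand. The strong constitutive CaMV 35S promoter is followed by the tobacco mosaic virus Ω leader, a 5' translational enhancer, then the mCherry coding sequence, and finally the nopaline synthase (NOS) terminator, which supplies the polyadenylation signal. mCherry, a monomeric, rapidly maturing red fluorescent protein derived from Discosoma, is flanked by attB1 and attB2 sites, consistent with its insertion by Gateway recombination cloning. No targeting peptide or fusion partner is annotated, so the protein is expected to remain in the cytosol, as the stated purpose indicates. The construct therefore suits use as a red cytosolic marker, a transformation control, or a reference for comparison with organelle-targeted or fusion-protein reporters in transient localization experiments.
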