Addgene plasmid #182582: pGWT35S-mCherry
Purpose: Transient expression of mCherry in plant cell (Cytosol)
Depositing lab: Yutaka Kodama. Depositing organization: Utsunomiya University. Publication: Particle bombardment and subcellular protein localization analysis in the aquatic plant Egeria densa. Osaki Y, Kodama Y. PeerJ. 2017 Sep 7;5:e3779. doi: 10.7717/peerj.3779. eCollection 2017. PubMed 28894649.
Backbone
  Vector backbone: pGWT35S
  Vector type: Plant Expression
Growth in bacteria
  Bacterial resistance: Kanamycin, 50 μg/mL
  Growth temperature: 37°C
  Growth strain: DH5alpha
  Copy number: Unknown
Gene/Insert
  Gene/Insert name: mCherry
  Species: Synthetic
  Promoter: CaMV 35S promoter
  Cloning method: Gateway Cloning
  Sequencing primers: 5′ GGGGACAAGTTTGTACAAAAAAGCAGGCTTCATGGTGAGCAAGGGCGAGGAGGA; 3′ GGGGACCACTTTGTACAAGAAAGCTGGGTCCTTGTACAGCTCGTCCATG
Terms and licenses: Academic/Nonprofit Terms; Industry Terms: Not Available to Industry
How to cite: pGWT35S-mCherry was a gift from Yutaka Kodama (Addgene plasmid # 182582 ; http://n2t.net/addgene:182582 ; RRID:Addgene_182582)
